Addgene plasmid #23561: pDONR223-RP6-213H19.1
Depositing lab: William Hahn & David Root. Depositing organization: Dana-Farber Cancer Institute. Publication: COT drives resistance to RAF inhibition through MAP kinase pathway reactivation. Johannessen CM, Boehm JS, Kim SY, Thomas SR, Wardwell L, Johnson LA, Emery CM, Stransky N, Cogdill AP, Barretina J, Caponigro G, Hieronymus H, Murray RR, Salehi-Ashtiani K, Hill DE, Vidal M, Zhao JJ, Yang X, Alkan O, Kim S, Harris JL, Wilson CJ, Myer VE, Finan PM, Root DE, Roberts TM, Golub T, Flaherty KT, Dummer R, Weber BL, Sellers WR, Schlegel R, Wargo JA, Hahn WC, Garraway LA. Nature. 2010 Dec 16;468(7326):968-72. doi: 10.1038/nature09627 PubMed 21107320.
Backbone
  Vector backbone: pDONR223
  Backbone manufacturer: Invitrogen
  Backbone size w/o insert (bp): 5005
  Vector type: Gateway Donor vector
Growth in bacteria
  Bacterial resistance: Spectinomycin, 50 μg/mL
  Growth temperature: 37°C
  Growth strain: DH5alpha
  Copy number: High Copy
Gene/Insert
  Gene/Insert name: RP6-213H19.1 (alt name: Mst3 and SOK1-related kinase)
  Species: H. sapiens (human)
  Insert size (bp): 414
  Entrez Gene: STK26 (a.k.a. MASK, MST4)
  Cloning method: Gateway Cloning
  Sequencing primers: 5′ M13pUC-fwd; 3′ M13rev
Terms and licenses: Academic/Nonprofit Terms; Industry Terms: Not Available to Industry
Depositor comments: The ORF has no Stop codon. This design enables easy recombination into a destination vector to add an epitope tag of choice and Stop codon to the ORF. Do NOT use this plasmid directly for transfections. A set of 4 custom lentiviral vectors is available ( pLX301 (http://www.addgene.org/25895/) , pLX302 (http://www.addgene.org/25896/) , pLX303 (http://www.addgene.org/25897/) , pLX304 (http://www.addgene.org/25890/) ) to be used to express these ORFs in mammalian cells. These plasmids are not included in the kit and must be ordered separately.
How to cite: pDONR223-RP6-213H19.1 was a gift from William Hahn & David Root (Addgene plasmid # 23561 ; http://n2t.net/addgene:23561 ; RRID:Addgene_23561)
