[The description below was written by a language model from this plasmid's Addgene catalogue record.]
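Description:
pDONR223-RP6-213H19.1 is a Gateway entry clone built in the pDONR223 donor backbone (about 5 kb without insert). It is a high-copy bacterial plasmid maintained in standard E. coli cloning strains under spectinomycin selection. The catalogue entry comes without a feature table, so the origin of replication and the flanking recombination sites are not itemised. As the product of Gateway cloning into a donor vector, the insert would be expected to sit between att recombination sites, and M13 forward and reverse primer sites on either side are listed for sequence verification.

The insert is a human open reading frame catalogued as RP6-213H19.1, also called Mst3 and SOK1-related kinase, and mapped to the gene STK26 (MASK, MST4), a serine/threonine kinase. The recorded insert length is only 414 bp, which is short for a protein kinase coding sequence and suggests a partial or short isoform, although the record does not say which. The ORF lacks a stop codon by design, so recombination into a destination vector can fuse it in frame to a C-terminal epitope tag and a vector-supplied stop codon.

The plasmid has no recorded eukaryotic promoter and is not meant to be transfected directly. It serves as a shuttle for transferring the ORF into expression vectors, and the depositors point to a companion set of lentiviral Gateway destination vectors for expression in mammalian cells. It belongs to a kinase ORF collection, and the associated publication concerns resistance to RAF inhibition through MAP kinase pathway reactivation.
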