>Addgene plasmid #23561 | pDONR223-RP6-213H19.1 | depositor partial sequence | sequence record 10764 | Author sequence
ATGGCCCACTCGCCGGTGGCTGTCCAAGTGCCTGGGATGCAGAATAACATAGCTGATCCAGAAGAACTGT
TCACAAAATTAGAGCGCATTGGGAAAGGCTCATTTGGGGAAGTTTTCAAAGGAATTGATAACCGTACCCA
GCAAGTCGTTGCTATTAAAATCATAGACCTTGAGGAAGCCGAAGATGAAATAGAAGACATTCAGCAAGAA
ATAACTGTCTTGAGTCAATGTGACAGCTCATATGTAACAAAATACTATGGGTCATATTTAAAGGGGTCTA
AATTATGGATAATAATGGAATACCTGGGCGGTGGTTCAGCACTGGATCTTCTTCGAGCTTTACCACCGTA
CGAAAGAAGCCTGATCCAAAGAAAGTACAGAATGGGGCAGAGCAAGATCTTGTGCAAACCCTGA
