>Addgene plasmid #23561 | pDONR223-RP6-213H19.1 | addgene partial sequence | sequence record 29433 | 23561 with M13pUC-fwd
TCGGGCCCAATAATGATTTTATTTTGACTGATAGTGACCTGTTCGTTGCAACAAATTGATGAGCAATGCT
TTTTTATAATGCCAACTTTGTACAAAAAAGTTGGCATGGCCCACTCGCCGGTGGCTGTCCAAGTGCCTGG
GATGCAGAATAACATAGCTGATCCAGAAGAACTGTTCACAAAATTAGAGCGCATTGGGAAAGGCTCATTT
GGGGAAGTTTTCAAAGGAATTGATAACCGTACCCAGCAAGTCGTTGCTATTAAAATCATAGACCTTGAGG
AAGCCGAAGATGAAATAGAAGACATTCAGCAAGAAATAACTGTCTTGAGTCAATGTGACAGCTCATATGT
AACAAAATACTATGGGTCATATTTAAAGGGGTCTAAATTATGGATAATAATGGAATACCTGGGCGGTGGT
TCAGCACTGGATCTTCTTCGAGCTTTACCACCGTACGAAAGAAGCCTGATCCAAAGAAAGTACAGAATGG
GGCAGAGCAAGATCTTGTGCAAACCCTGCCCAACTTTCTTGTACAAAGTTGGCATTATAAGAAAGCATTG
CTTATCAATTTGTTGCAACGAACAGGTCACTATCAGTCAAAATAAAATCATTATTTGCCATCCAG
